Addgene plasmid #27511: pPD162.21
Depositing lab: Andrew Fire. Depositing organization: Stanford University. Publication: Cell autonomous specification of temporal identity by Caenorhabditis elegans microRNA lin-4. Zhang H, Fire AZ. Dev Biol. 2010 Aug 15. 344(2):603-10. 10.1016/j.ydbio.2010.05.018 PubMed 20493184.
Backbone
  Vector backbone: N/A
  Backbone size w/o insert (bp): 2500
  Vector type: Worm Expression
Growth in bacteria
  Bacterial resistance: Ampicillin, 100 μg/mL
  Growth temperature: 37°C
  Growth strain: DH5alpha
  Copy number: Unknown
Gene/Insert
  Gene/Insert name: pmyo-3::dsRed::let-858_3'UTR
  Species: C. elegans (nematode)
  Insert size (bp): 4000
  Cloning method: Restriction Enzyme
  Sequencing primers: 5′ N/A
Terms and licenses: Academic/Nonprofit Terms; Industry Terms: Not Available to Industry
How to cite: pPD162.21 was a gift from Andrew Fire (Addgene plasmid # 27511 ; http://n2t.net/addgene:27511 ; RRID:Addgene_27511)
