[The description below was written by a language model from this plasmid's Addgene catalogue record and the feature table of its GenBank file.]
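Description:
pPD162.21 is a C. elegans expression plasmid of about 6.4 kb, consisting of a roughly 4 kb worm expression cassette carried on a small bacterial backbone of about 2.5 kb. The record does not name the backbone. The annotated features show a pUC-type arrangement: a high-copy ColE1/pMB1-family origin of replication, a beta-lactamase gene with its own promoter that confers ampicillin resistance for selection in E. coli, and remnants of the lac promoter, operator and CAP binding site. These lac elements lie beside standard M13 reverse primer sites, just upstream of where the insert begins.

According to the catalogue entry, the payload is pmyo-3::dsRed::let-858 3'UTR. The myo-3 promoter comes from a myosin heavy chain gene and is widely used to drive expression in body wall muscle. Here it controls the red fluorescent protein dsRed. The 3' untranslated region of let-858, a commonly used generic worm 3' end, supplies transcript processing and polyadenylation signals. The feature table annotates only the bacterial backbone elements and primer sites. The first ~4 kb of the sequence, where the insert presumably lies, has no feature annotations, so the promoter, reporter and 3'UTR boundaries cannot be confirmed from the table.

A construct of this kind gives red fluorescence in muscle in transgenic worms. It is typically used as a tissue-specific reporter or as a visible co-injection marker for identifying transgenic animals. It was deposited in connection with a study of cell-autonomous control of temporal identity by the microRNA lin-4, but the record does not specify its role in that work.
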