LOCUS       Exported 6405 bp ds-DNA circular SYN 12-MAY-2021
DEFINITION  synthetic circular DNA
ACCESSION   .
VERSION     .
KEYWORDS    pPD162.21
SOURCE      synthetic DNA construct
  ORGANISM  synthetic DNA construct
REFERENCE   1 (bases 1 to 6405)
  AUTHORS   Zhang H, Fire AZ
  TITLE     Cell autonomous specification of temporal identity by Caenorhabditis
            elegans microRNA lin-4.
  JOURNAL   Dev Biol. 2010 Aug 15. 344(2):603-10.
  PUBMED    20493184
REFERENCE   2 (bases 1 to 6405)
  AUTHORS   .
  TITLE     Direct Submission
  JOURNAL   Exported May 12, 2021 from SnapGene Server 1.1.58
            http://www.snapgene.com
FEATURES             Location/Qualifiers
     source          1..6405
                     /organism="synthetic DNA construct"
                     /mol_type="other DNA"
     primer_bind     complement(3979..4001)
                     /label=pGEX 3'
                     /note="pGEX vectors, reverse primer"
     primer_bind     4101..4120
                     /label=pRS-marker
                     /note="pRS vectors, use to sequence yeast selectable
                     marker"
     primer_bind     complement(4198..4216)
                     /label=pBRforEco
                     /note="pBR322 vectors, upsteam of EcoRI site, forward
                     primer"
     promoter        4284..4388
                     /gene="bla"
                     /label=AmpR promoter
     CDS             4389..5249
                     /codon_start=1
                     /gene="bla"
                     /product="beta-lactamase"
                     /label=AmpR
                     /note="confers resistance to ampicillin, carbenicillin, and
                     related antibiotics"
                     /translation="MSIQHFRVALIPFFAAFCLPVFAHPETLVKVKDAEDQLGARVGYI
                     ELDLNSGKILESFRPEERFPMMSTFKVLLCGAVLSRIDAGQEQLGRRIHYSQNDLVEYS
                     PVTEKHLTDGMTVRELCSAAITMSDNTAANLLLTTIGGPKELTAFLHNMGDHVTRLDRW
                     EPELNEAIPNDERDTTMPVAMATTLRKLLTGELLTLASRQQLIDWMEADKVAGPLLRSA
                     LPAGWFIADKSGAGERGSRGIIAALGPDGKPSRIVVIYTTGSQATMDERNRQIAEIGAS
                     LIKHW"
     primer_bind     complement(4607..4626)
                     /label=Amp-R
                     /note="Ampicillin resistance gene, reverse primer"
     rep_origin      5420..6008
                     /direction=RIGHT
                     /label=ori
                     /note="high-copy-number ColE1/pMB1/pBR322/pUC origin of
                     replication"
     primer_bind     5909..5928
                     /label=pBR322ori-F
                     /note="pBR322 origin, forward primer"
     primer_bind     6162..6179
                     /label=L4440
                     /note="L4440 vector, forward primer"
     protein_bind    6296..6317
                     /label=CAP binding site
                     /bound_moiety="E. coli catabolite activator protein"
                     /note="CAP binding activates transcription in the presence
                     of cAMP."
     promoter        6332..6362
                     /label=lac promoter
                     /note="promoter for the E. coli lac operon"
     protein_bind    6370..6386
                     /label=lac operator
                     /bound_moiety="lac repressor encoded by lacI"
                     /note="The lac repressor binds to the lac operator to
                     inhibit transcription in E. coli. This inhibition can be
                     relieved by adding lactose or
                     isopropyl-beta-D-thiogalactopyranoside (IPTG)."
     primer_bind     6375..6397
                     /label=M13/pUC Reverse
                     /note="In lacZ gene"
     primer_bind     6394..5
                     /label=M13 rev
                     /note="common sequencing primer, one of multiple similar
                     variants"
     primer_bind     6394..5
                     /label=M13 Reverse
                     /note="In lacZ gene. Also called M13-rev"
ORIGIN
        1 atgaccatga ttacgccaag cttgggctgc aggtcggcta taataagttc ttgaataaaa
       61 taattttccc gacaaaacat gagtatttct ttcgaaaata aaagtgcagg ctaattagag
      121 attattctgt aattaactgc ataatttgtc acgtgccata gttttacatt ccactacgtc
      181 atagttctta aaatactaat ctcctgaaaa tagaagtagg tgaagaaagt ttaattatca
      241 gttctaaaat gacaattgat ctttggaata tgttctgaaa ctaccgatca ttgaacagat
      301 gctatttgaa tgatatagaa ttgtatattt gcaatttctg aaacgcgttc ttaaaggcac
      361 acagattaat tcaaaagggt ctggccgcaa aaaggtttat ggtggccgat tttgagtttt
      421 gtgtgtgatt gctttttcac aatcagtgtt ttcaggatta tgtgatgaac tagatcttca
      481 agtttcgtta catttcatat gttttcggaa ctcacgaagt acatattggg tattgtgctc
      541 aaaaaattca gcaatcagct tcgctccgct gactttagaa cccaaaaaaa tagtatggcc
      601 aaactgactg tgttacgatc atttcaattt ttcaatacat atttaagatt tctaagagta
      661 agaaggtcaa aaactgttct ggaatacata tatatttttc aggttacaat tagtcaaaaa
      721 gtgcactgaa atatacgttt taatttcacg aataacccaa ttagttcaat gtatttttgg
      781 tcaaccaacg ttaaagtttg gcttccaacc aattatcatt tctgatcaac cacaatgttt
      841 tttctttatc tgcaagttaa ttttttattt ttatccagat gtttggcata tttttcaatt
      901 cttcactagc gcccacttct tgcacttccg gcgccctgaa tctaatgcat ctgttgcaag
      961 aattgaaaga ccaatcaaca cattgttttc ttcacgagat actgaagaaa atgaataaaa
     1021 acagagaaaa agagccatgt gattagtgac aactgttgct aacagatacc atagcttgga
     1081 cttggtacgt gatggcaacg tatgggtcaa caaaaatgat tgcagagggg gtgcaaaaca
     1141 gtcaagtcga gaaaatatga aaaacagaaa acaaagaaca gaaaaatggg tttgagagtc
     1201 agtataattt ataaaagaaa aattgtacat agaaattaac catttttgta gaagaagtta
     1261 tttttcaagc atcgttaaaa attattcaaa gcaccttatt tcatatttaa ttttaaacat
     1321 ggttaaatga acaacacggt gcgcaatcag gaaaacttga aatctgaaac tgttgttgtg
     1381 atcttcttcg caactgttca gatagcacta gtgtaatgtt aagagtgcgc gaatataatg
     1441 gaatataatg gatcacacct cctgccatca ggtaaacgtc tctgttatca catatttcca
     1501 actattaaat ttttaccttt tacagtttta catttttttg aaaaaagtaa ctttttgtct
     1561 tcaaaatccc tgacgaaaat atcaaatatt ttaatcgaga ctgcagagga accgattgat
     1621 gatttggaaa atccagcttt acctgtgtaa gaactgaaaa gtttcataac cctagggtat
     1681 tcccagttac attccccact ggctaacaat agcacccagt ttttcatcac ctttcttcaa
     1741 atttctcggc gatttgttaa aaacaaaatt tgtgtccctt ctctgatatc tctatgtctc
     1801 taaacacaag ttcatcggaa aacgaaggag ggtaggtgtt ggttgggctc ccgaagtgaa
     1861 aatagaagag caagaataga atattagaga gagagtgcag agagggcggg atagctcccg
     1921 ggattccgtt ttcttcttct ttatcttcaa cgatgatgtg tgtgcgtgtt gtatagattc
     1981 tgttgctccc ccacaactcg ctccgaaggc tcaatacaat tcaattgata ttggaggaga
     2041 gcctaccgga gtgggaggat aagaagaaac ataagaagaa gaagaagaag aagcatgctt
     2101 ctggtttttg atgctatgaa aacggcacaa aaagatgatt gaggtccctt ttcaatacct
     2161 tctctcatct ttcaaatccc attgaaacct aaaacttctc accacgcttt accattgttc
     2221 tccaaaaact tatagcaatg tctataactt ttttatctct gaaaagcagt gttccatttt
     2281 tctttttcct attttatttc aattgtttct cacatttcgt ttggattctt tgcttgtcaa
     2341 ccagcttctt cttccacttt taccgtctaa ttttcagggc agggagccat caaacccacg
     2401 accactagat ccatctagag gatccccggg attggccaaa ggacccaaag gtatgtttcg
     2461 aatgatacta acataacata gaacattttc aggaggaccc ttggctagcg tcgacggtac
     2521 ctcgagaaaa aatggcactc ctgcaatcac gtctcctgct atccgcacct cgtcgtgccg
     2581 ctgcaactgc aagagcttca tccgtaccgg tcgccaccat gaggtcttcc aagaatgtta
     2641 tcaaggagtt catgaggttt aaggttcgca tggaaggaac ggtcaatggg cacgagtttg
     2701 aaatagaagg cgaaggagag gggaggccat acgaaggcca caataccgta aagcttaagg
     2761 taaccaaggg gggacctttg ccatttgctt gggatatttt gtcaccacaa tttcagtatg
     2821 gaagcaaggt atatgtcaag caccctgccg acataccaga ctataaaaag ctgtcatttc
     2881 ctgaaggatt tgtaagttta aacggggtgt tactaactaa caaataacat ttaaattttc
     2941 agaaatggga aagggtcatg aactttgaag acggtggcgt cgctactgtc acccaagatt
     3001 ccagcttgca agatggctgt ttcatctaca aggtcaagtt cattggcgtg aactttcctt
     3061 ccgatggacc tgttatgcaa aagaagacaa tgggctggga agccagcact gagcgtttgt
     3121 atcctcgtga tggcgtgttg aaaggagaga ttcataaggc tctgaagctg aaagacgggt
     3181 aagtttaaac tatatcttac taactaactg tagagattta aattttcagt ggtcattacc
     3241 tagttgaatt caaaagtatt tacatggcaa agaagcctgt gcagctacca gggtactact
     3301 atgttgactc caaactggat ataacaagcc acaacgaaga ctatacaatc gttgagcagt
     3361 atgaaagaac cgagggacgc caccatctgt tcctttagcg gccgcgactc tagaattcca
     3421 actgagcgcc ggtcgctacc attaccaact tgtctggtgt caaaaataat aggcctacta
     3481 gccggccata caagtaatcc ggatgatcga cgccaacgtc gttgaatttt caaattttaa
     3541 atactgaata tttgtttttt ttcctattat ttatttattc tctttgtgtt ttttttcttg
     3601 ctttctaaaa aattaattca atccaaatct aaacatgagc ggtttttttt ctctttccgt
     3661 ctcccaattc gtattccgct cctctcatct gaacacaatg tgcaagttta tttatcttct
     3721 cgctttcatt tcattaggac gtggggggaa ttggtggaag ggggaaacac acaaaaggat
     3781 gatggaaatg aaataaggac acacaatatg caacaacatt caattcagaa atatggagga
     3841 aggtttaaaa gaaaacataa aaatatatag aggaggaagg aaaactagta aaaaataagc
     3901 aaagaaatta ggcgaacgat gagaattgtc ctcgcttggg ccctttcgtc tcgcgcgttt
     3961 cggtgatgac ggtgaaaacc tctgacacat gcagctcccg gagacggtca cagcttgtct
     4021 gtaagcggat gccgggagca gacaagcccg tcagggcgcg tcagcgggtg ttggcgggtg
     4081 tcggggctgg cttaactatg cggcatcaga gcagattgta ctgagagtgc accatatgcg
     4141 gtgtgaaata ccgcacagat gcgtaaggag aaaataccgc atcaggcggc cttaagggcc
     4201 tcgtgatacg cctattttta taggttaatg tcatgataat aatggtttct tagacgtcag
     4261 gtggcacttt tcggggaaat gtgcgcggaa cccctatttg tttatttttc taaatacatt
     4321 caaatatgta tccgctcatg agacaataac cctgataaat gcttcaataa tattgaaaaa
     4381 ggaagagtat gagtattcaa catttccgtg tcgcccttat tccctttttt gcggcatttt
     4441 gccttcctgt ttttgctcac ccagaaacgc tggtgaaagt aaaagatgct gaagatcagt
     4501 tgggtgcacg agtgggttac atcgaactgg atctcaacag cggtaagatc cttgagagtt
     4561 ttcgccccga agaacgtttt ccaatgatga gcacttttaa agttctgcta tgtggcgcgg
     4621 tattatcccg tattgacgcc gggcaagagc aactcggtcg ccgcatacac tattctcaga
     4681 atgacttggt tgagtactca ccagtcacag aaaagcatct tacggatggc atgacagtaa
     4741 gagaattatg cagtgctgcc ataaccatga gtgataacac tgcggccaac ttacttctga
     4801 caacgatcgg aggaccgaag gagctaaccg cttttttgca caacatgggg gatcatgtaa
     4861 ctcgccttga tcgttgggaa ccggagctga atgaagccat accaaacgac gagcgtgaca
     4921 ccacgatgcc tgtagcaatg gcaacaacgt tgcgcaaact attaactggc gaactactta
     4981 ctctagcttc ccggcaacaa ttaatagact ggatggaggc ggataaagtt gcaggaccac
     5041 ttctgcgctc ggcccttccg gctggctggt ttattgctga taaatctgga gccggtgagc
     5101 gtgggtctcg cggtatcatt gcagcactgg ggccagatgg taagccctcc cgtatcgtag
     5161 ttatctacac gacggggagt caggcaacta tggatgaacg aaatagacag atcgctgaga
     5221 taggtgcctc actgattaag cattggtaac tgtcagacca agtttactca tatatacttt
     5281 agattgattt aaaacttcat ttttaattta aaaggatcta ggtgaagatc ctttttgata
     5341 atctcatgac caaaatccct taacgtgagt tttcgttcca ctgagcgtca gaccccgtag
     5401 aaaagatcaa aggatcttct tgagatcctt tttttctgcg cgtaatctgc tgcttgcaaa
     5461 caaaaaaacc accgctacca gcggtggttt gtttgccgga tcaagagcta ccaactcttt
     5521 ttccgaaggt aactggcttc agcagagcgc agataccaaa tactgtcctt ctagtgtagc
     5581 cgtagttagg ccaccacttc aagaactctg tagcaccgcc tacatacctc gctctgctaa
     5641 tcctgttacc agtggctgct gccagtggcg ataagtcgtg tcttaccggg ttggactcaa
     5701 gacgatagtt accggataag gcgcagcggt cgggctgaac ggggggttcg tgcacacagc
     5761 ccagcttgga gcgaacgacc tacaccgaac tgagatacct acagcgtgag cattgagaaa
     5821 gcgccacgct tcccgaaggg agaaaggcgg acaggtatcc ggtaagcggc agggtcggaa
     5881 caggagagcg cacgagggag cttccagggg gaaacgcctg gtatctttat agtcctgtcg
     5941 ggtttcgcca cctctgactt gagcgtcgat ttttgtgatg ctcgtcaggg gggcggagcc
     6001 tatggaaaaa cgccagcaac gcggcctttt tacggttcct ggccttttgc tggccttttg
     6061 ctcacatgtt ctttcctgcg ttatcccctg attctgtgga taaccgtatt accgcctttg
     6121 agtgagctga taccgctcgc cgcagccgaa cgaccgagcg cagcgagtca gtgagcgagg
     6181 aagcggaaga gcgcccaata cgcaaaccgc ctctccccgc gcgttggccg attcattaat
     6241 gcagctggca cgacaggttt cccgactgga aagcgggcag tgagcgcaac gcaattaatg
     6301 tgagttagct cactcattag gcaccccagg ctttacactt tatgcttccg gctcgtatgt
     6361 tgtgtggaat tgtgagcgga taacaatttc acacaggaaa cagct
//
