>Addgene plasmid #27511 | pPD162.21 | addgene partial sequence | sequence record 33918 | 27511 with Amp-R
CTCTCAAGGATCTTACCGCTGTTGAGATCCAGTTCGATGTAACCCACTCGTGCACCCAACTGATCTTCAG
CATCTTTTACTTTCACCAGCGTTTCTGGGTGAGCAAAAACAGGAAGGCAAAATGCCGCAAAAAAGGGAAT
AAGGGCGACACGGAAATGTTGAATACTCATACTCTTCCTTTTTCAATATTATTGAAGCATTTATCAGGGT
TATTGTCTCATGAGCGGATACATATTTGAATGTATTTAGAAAAATAAACAAATAGGGGTTCCGCGCACAT
TTCCCCGAAAAGTGCCACCTGACGTCTAAGAAACCATTATTATCATGACATTAACCTATAAAAATAGGCG
TATCACGAGGCCCTTAAGGCCGCCTGATGCGGTATTTTCTCCTTACGCATCTGTGCGGTATTTCACACCG
CATATGGTGCACTCTCAGTACAATCTGCTCTGATGCCGCATAGTTAAGCCAGCCCCGACACCCGCCAACA
CCCGCTGACGCGCCCTGACGGGCTTGTCTGCTCCCGGCATCCGCTTACAGACAAGCTGTGACCGTCTCCG
GGAGCTGCATGTGTCAGAGGTTTTCACCGTCATCACCGAAACGCGCGAGACGAAAGGGCCCAAGCGAGGA
CAATTCTCATCGTTCGCCTAATTTCTTTGCTTATTTTTTACTAGTTTTCCTTCCTCCTCTATATATTTTT
ATGTTTTCTTTTAAACCTTCCTCCATATTTCTGAATTGAATGTTGTTGCATATTGTGTGTCCTTATTTCA
TTTCCATCATCCTTTTGTGTGTTTCCCCCTTCCACCAATTCCCCCCACGTCCTAATGAAATGAAAGCGAG
AAGATAAATAAACTTGCACATTGTGTTCAG
