>Addgene plasmid #27511 | pPD162.21 | addgene partial sequence | sequence record 33919 | 27511 with lac_promoter (CACTTTATGCTTCCGGCTCG)
ATGATTACGCCAAGCTTGGGCTGCAGGTCGGCTATAATAAGTTCTTGAATAAAATAATTTTCCCGACAAA
ACATGAGTATTTCTTTCGAAAATAAAAGTGCAGGCTAATTAGAGATTATTCTGTAATTAACTGCATAATT
TGTCACGTGCCATAGTTTTACATTCCACTACGTCATAGTTCTTAAAATACTAATCTCCTGAAAATAGAAG
TAGGTGAAGAAAGTTTAATTATCAGTTCTAAAATGACAATTGATCTTTGGAATATGTTCTGAAACTACCG
ATCATTGAACAGATGCTATTTGAATGATATAGAATTGTATATTTGCAATTTCTGAAACGCGTTCTTAAAG
GCACACAGATTAATTCAAAAGGGTCTGGCCGCAAAAAGGTTTATGGTGGCCGATTTTGAGTTTTGTGTGT
GATTGCTTTTTCACAATCAGTGTTTTCAGGATTATGTGATGAACTAGATCTTCAAGTTTCGTTACATTTC
ATATGTTTTCGGAACTCACGAAGTACATATTGGGTATTGTGCTCAAAAAATTCAGCAATCAGCTTCGCTC
CGCTGACTTTAGAACCCAAAAAAATAGTATGGCCAAACTGACTGTGTTACGATCATTTCAATTTTTCAAT
ACATATTTAAGATTTCTAA
